>Addgene plasmid #42317 | pEGFP VAMP7 (1-120) | addgene partial sequence | sequence record 59744 | SV40-pA-R
ATTATAAGCTGCAATAAACAAGTTAACAACAACAATTGCATTCATTTTATGTTTCAGGTTCAGGGGGAGG
TGTGGGAGGTTTTTTAAAGCAAGTAAAACCTCTACAAATGTGGTATGGCTGATTATGATCAGTTATCTAG
ACTCGAGCGGCCGCCACTGTGCTGGATATCTGCAGAATTGCCCTTGCCCTAATTCTCAGAGTGATGCTTC
AGCTGTGCAGCTAAGACACTTGAGAACTCGCTATTCATGGCATATGGAAGTGCTGTCTGTGCTCTTGAAC
CGTAAGTAGTCTGGAACCTCTTCTTTATCTCATTCAGAAAATTAAAGGCTCGGGAACGTTCAAAATCATC
ATCAGTGATACAAAGATATACAATCCTGTCTTGGCAGATGTAATGAAACAAATAATTGCCATGTGAGTAC
GTTAGTTTGTTATTTTCAGAAGGTATCTTAGCCAGAATCTGCTCTGTCACCTCCAGGAAGTTTCCTCCAC
ACCAAGCATGTTTGGCAAGGATAGTGGTCCCCCTGGCAACAACAGCAAAAAGAATCGCCATAAGGGCAAT
TCCACCACACTGGACTAGTGGATCCGAGCTCGGTACCGTCGACTGCAGAATTCGAAGCTTGAGCTCGAGA
TCTGAGTACTTGTACAGCTCGTCCATGCCGAGAGTGATCCCGGCGGCGGTCACGAACTCCAGCAGGACCA
TGTGATCGCGCTTCTCGTTGGGGTCTTTGCTCAGGGCGGACTGGGTGCTCAGGTAGTGGTTGTCGGGCAG
CAGCACGGGGCCGTCGCCGATGGGGGTGTTCTGCTGGTAGTGGTCGGCGAGCTGCACGCTGCCGTCCTCG
ATGTTGTGGCGGATCTTGAAGTTCACCTTGATGCCGTTCTTCTGCTTGTCGGCCATGATATAGACGTTGT
GGCTGTTGTAGTTGTACTCCAGCTTGTGCCCCAGGATGTTGCCGTCCTCCTTGAAGTCGATGCCCTTCAG
CTCGATGCGGTTCACCAGGGTGTCGCCCTCGAACTTCACCTCGGCGCGGGTCTTGTAGTTGCCGTCGTCC
TTGAAGAAGATGGTGCGCTC
