[The description below was written by a language model from this plasmid's Addgene catalogue record.]
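Description:
pEGFP VAMP7 (1-120) is a mammalian expression plasmid built on the Clontech pEGFP-C3 backbone (about 4.7 kb without insert). It is maintained as a high-copy plasmid in E. coli under kanamycin selection, and the same backbone provides a neomycin resistance marker that allows G418 selection of stably transfected mammalian cells. No feature table accompanies the record, so details such as the replication origins and polyadenylation signals are not itemised, although the listed SV40 polyA sequencing primer is consistent with the standard pEGFP-C layout.

The insert encodes the amino-terminal Longin domain of human VAMP7 (also called TI-VAMP or SYBL1), spanning the initiating methionine to asparagine 120. The rest of the protein is deleted, which in full-length VAMP7 includes the SNARE motif and the transmembrane anchor. The fragment was generated by PCR and cloned between the KpnI and XbaI sites, both of which are retained. This places it in frame downstream of EGFP, so the CMV promoter drives expression of an N-terminally EGFP-tagged Longin domain.

The depositor describes it as one of a set of GFP fusions (full-length, N-terminal domain, cytosolic domain and N-terminally deleted TI-VAMP) made to dissect the contribution of individual domains. The associated study addresses the role of TI-VAMP in vesicular transport mediating neurite outgrowth. The construct therefore suits experiments in which the isolated N-terminal domain is overexpressed in transfected cells, both to follow its localisation by fluorescence and to test its effect on VAMP7-dependent trafficking.
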