Addgene plasmid #42317: pEGFP VAMP7 (1-120)
Depositing lab: Thierry Galli. Depositing organization: Delegation INSERM Paris 7. Publication: Role of tetanus neurotoxin insensitive vesicle-associated membrane protein (TI-VAMP) in vesicular transport mediating neurite outgrowth. Martinez-Arca S, Alberts P, Zahraoui A, Louvard D, Galli T. J Cell Biol. 2000 May 15;149(4):889-900. 10.1083/jcb.149.4.889 PubMed 10811829.
Backbone
  Vector backbone: pEGFP-C3
  Backbone manufacturer: Clontech
  Backbone size w/o insert (bp): 4700
  Vector type: Mammalian Expression
  Selectable markers: Neomycin (select with G418)
Growth in bacteria
  Bacterial resistance: Kanamycin, 50 μg/mL
  Growth temperature: 37°C
  Growth strain: DH5alpha
  Copy number: High Copy
Gene/Insert
  Gene/Insert name: VAMP7 Longin domain (1-120) (alt names: VAMP7; vesicle-associated membrane protein 7; TI-VAMP/Synaptobrevin-like (Sybl 1))
  Species: H. sapiens (human)
  Mutation: Δ120-220
  GenBank ID: NM_005638.5 NP_005629.1
  Entrez Gene: VAMP7 (a.k.a. SYBL1, TI-VAMP, TIVAMP, VAMP-7)
  Promoter: CMV
  Tag / fusion protein: EGFP (N terminal on backbone)
  Cloning method: Restriction Enzyme; 5′ cloning site KpnI (not destroyed); 3′ cloning site XbaI (not destroyed)
  Sequencing primers: 5′ EGFP-C; CMV-F; 3′ SV40-pA-R
Terms and licenses: Academic/Nonprofit Terms; Industry Terms: Not Available to Industry
Depositor comments: Alternate plasmid name: NH2-terminal domain-TIVAMP (Nter-TIVAMP, from M to N120) For production of NH2-terminal GFP fusion proteins, the distinct cDNAs were cloned into the pEGFP-C3 vector (CLONTECH Laboratories, Inc.). Full-length TI-VAMP (TIVAMP), NH2-terminal domain-TIVAMP (Nter-TIVAMP, from M to N120), cytosolic domain-TIVAMP (Cyt-TIVAMP, from M to K188), and ΔNH2-terminal domain-TIVAMP (ΔNter-TIVAMP, from M102 to the end), were obtained by PCR using standard procedures and the following sets of oligonucleotides: 5′-ATGGCGATTCTTTTTGCTGTTGTTGCC-3′ and 5′-CTATTTCTTCACACAGCTTGGCCATGT-3′ for TIVAMP; 5′-ATGGCGATTCTTTTTGCTGTTGTTGCC-3′ and 5′-CTTATTCTCAGAGTGATGCTTCAG-CTG-3′ for Nter-TIVAMP; 5′-ATGGCGATTCTTTTTGCTGTTGTTGCC-3′ and 5′-ATCCTACTTGAGGTTCTTCATACACATGGCTC for Cyt-TIVAMP; 5′-ATGAATAGCGAGTTCTCAAGTGTCTTA-3′ and 5′-CTATTTCTTCACACAGCTTGGCCATGT-3′ for ΔNter-TIVAMP.
How to cite: pEGFP VAMP7 (1-120) was a gift from Thierry Galli (Addgene plasmid # 42317 ; http://n2t.net/addgene:42317 ; RRID:Addgene_42317)
